>Addgene plasmid #97145 | Tol2-UAS-Dendra2 | addgene full sequence | sequence record 198866 | Addgene NGS Result
AAAAGTGCCACCTAAATTGTAAGCGTTAATATTTTGTTAAAATTCGCGTTAAATTTTTGTTAAATCAGCT
CATTTTTTAACCAATAGGCCGAAATCGGCAAAATCCCTTATAAATCAAAAGAATAGACCGAGATAGGGT
[37 nt withheld, positions 140-176]
AAAGAACGTGGACTCCAACGTCAAAGG
[49 nt withheld, positions 204-252]
T
[91 nt withheld, positions 254-344]
G
[124 nt withheld, positions 346-469]
CCCATTCGCCATTCAGGCTGCGCAACTGTTGGGAAGGGCGATCGGTGCGGGCCTCTTCGCTATTACGCCA
GCTGGCGAAAGGGGGATGTGCTGCAAGGCGATTAAGTTGGGTAACGCCAGGGTTTTCCCAGTCACGACGT
TGTAAAACGACGGCCAGTGAGCGCGCGTAATACGACTCACTATAGGGCGAATTGGGTACAGGTCATTGCA
CAACACCAGAAATGCCCTCTGATCTGCAAAAGACGTGAATATCTGTTCAGACACCCATATCCACTCTGTT
CCACACAGGTCAGAGGTTTGTCCAGGAGTTCTTGACAGAGGTGTAAAAAGTACTCAAAAATTTTACTCAA
GTGAAAGTACAAGTACTTAGGGAAAATTTTACTCAATTAAAAGTAAAAGTATCTGGCTAGAATCTTACTT
GAGTAAAAGTAAAAAAGTACTCCATTAAAATTGTACTTGAGTATTAAGGAAGTAAAAGTAAAAGCAAGAA
AGAAAACTAGAGATTCTTGTTTAAGCTTTTAATCTCAAAAAACATTAAATGAAATGCATACAAGGTTTTA
TCCTGCTTTAGAACTGTTTGTATTTAATTATCAAACTATAAGACAGACAATCTAATGCCAGTACACGCTA
CTCAAAGTTGTAAAACCTCAGATTTAACTTCAGTAGAAGCTGATTCTCAAAATTGTTAGTGTCAAGCCTA
GCTCTTTTGGGGCTGAAAAGCAATCCTGCAGTGCTGAAAAGCCTCTCACAGGCAGCCGATGCGGGAAGAG
GTGTATTAGTCTTGATAGAGAGGCTGCAAATAGCAGGAAACGTGAGCAGAGACTCCCTGGTGTCTGAAAC
ACAGGCCAGATGGGCCGATATCAACTTTGTATAGAAAAGTTGGTAATACGACTCACTATAGGGCGAATTG
GGTACCGGGCCCCCCCTCGAGGTCGACGGTATCGATAAGCTTAGGCCTCCAAGGCGGAGTACTGTCCTCC
GGGCTGGCGGAGTACTGTCCTCCGGCAAGGTCGGAGTACTGTCCTCCGACACTAGAGGTCGGAGTACTGT
CCTCCGACGCAAGGCGGAGTACTGTCCTCCGGGCTGCGGAGTACTGTCCTCCGGCAAGGTCGGAGTACTG
TCCTCCGACACTAGAGGTCGGAGTACTGTCCTCCGACGCAAGGCGGAGTACTGTCCTCCGGGCTGGCGGA
GTACTGTCCTCCGGCAAGGGTCGACTCTAGAGGGTATATAATGGATCCCATCGCGTCTCAGCCTCACTTT
GAGCTCCTCCACACGAATTCCTGCAGCCCGGGGGATCCACTAGTTCTAGAGCGGCCGCCACCGCGGTGGA
GCTCCAGCTTTTGTTCCCTTTAGTGAGGGTTAATTCAAGTTTGTACAAAAAAGCAGGCTTGTAAAACGAC
GGCCAGTGAGCGCGCGTAATACGACTCACTATAGGGCGAATTGGGTACCGGGCCCCCCCTCGAGGTCGAC
TCGCCACCATGAACACCCCGGGAATTAACCTGATCAAGGAGGACATGCGCGTGAAGGTGCACATGGAGGG
CAACGTGAACGGCCACGCCTTCGTGATCGAGGGCGAGGGCAAGGGCAAGCCCTACGAGGGCACCCAGACC
GCCAACCTGACCGTGAAGGAGGGCGCCCCCCTGCCCTTCAGCTACGACATCCTGACCACCGCCGTGCACT
ACGGCAACCGGGTGTTCACCAAGTACCCCGAGGACATCCCCGACTACTTCAAGCAGAGCTTCCCCGAGGG
CTACAGCTGGGAGCGCACCATGACCTTCGAGGACAAGGGCATCTGCACCATCCGCAGCGACATCAGCCTG
GAGGGCGACTGCTTCTTCCAGAACGTGCGCTTCAAGGGCACCAACTTCCCCCCCAACGGCCCCGTGATGC
AGAAGAAGACCCTGAAGTGGGAGCCCAGCACCGAGAAGCTGCACGTGCGCGACGGCCTGCTGGTGGGCAA
CATCAACATGGCCCTGCTGCTGGAGGGCGGCGGCCACTACCTGTGCGACTTCAAGACCACCTACAAGGCC
AAGAAGGTGGTGCAGCTGCCCGACGCCCACTTCGTGGACCACCGCATCGAGATCCTGGGCAACGACAGCG
ACTACAACAAGGTGAAGCTGTACGAGCACGCCGTGGCCCGCTACAGCCCCCTGCCCAGCCAGGTGTGGTA
AGAGCTGTACAAGTAAGGATCCACTAGTTCTAGAGCGGCCGCGGTGGAGCTCCAGCTTTTGTTCCCTTTA
GTGAGGGTTAATTGCGCGCTTGGCGTAATCATGGTCATAGCACCCAGCTTTCTTGTACAAAGTTGATGTA
GATCCAGACATGATAAGATACATTGATGAGTTTGGACAAACCACAACTAGAATGCAGTGAAAAAAATGCT
TTATTTGTGAAATTTGTGATGCTATTGCTTTATTTGTAACCATTATAAGCTGCAATAAACAAGTTAACAA
CAACAATTGCATTCATTTTATGTTTCAGGTTCAGGGGGAGGTGTGGGAGGTTTTTTAATTCGCGGCCGCG
GCGCCAATGCATTGGGCCCTCGAGCATATGAGATCTGTCCCGATCTTTCTCTTCTGTGCTGTCAATTTAG
AGTAGTTTTTGAGGTAATTTGGGTGCATTCTCTGTAAAAACAACAAATAAATATTTATATTGTATGCAAT
AAATGTAACAATTACACATACACTCTCTGATTACAGCATTAAAGGGTTAGTTCACCCAAAAATGAAAAGA
TGTCATTAATGACTCACCCTCATGTCGTTCCAAGCCCGTAACACCTCCGTTCATCTTCGGAACACAGTTT
AAGATATTTTAGATTTAGTCCGAGAGCTTTCTGTCCCTCCACTGAAAATGTATGTACGGTATACTGTCCA
TGTCCAGAAAGGTAATAAAAACATCAAAGTAGTCCATGTGACATCAGTGGGTTAGTTAGAATTTTTTGAA
GCATCGAATACATTTTGGTCCAAAAATAACAAAACCTACGACTTTATTCGGCATTGTATTCTCTTCCGGG
TCTGTTGTCAATCCGCGTTCACGACTTCGCAGTGACGCTACAATGCTGAATAAAGTCGTAGGTTTTGTTA
TTTTTGGACCAAAATGTATTTTCGATGCTTCAAATAATTCTACCTAACCCACTGATGTCACATGGACTAC
TTTGATGTTTTTATTACCTTTCTGGACATGGACAGTATACCGTACATACATTCTCAATGGAGGCACAGAA
AGCTCTCGGACTAAATCTAAAATATCTTAAACTGTGTTCTGAAGATGAACGGAGGTCTTACGGGCTTGGA
ACGACATGAGGGCGAGTCATTAATGACATTATTTTCATTTTTGGGTGAACTAACCCTTTAATAAAACTGA
CATTTGCAGCCAATTGCACACTTTATAATGTTAAATACTTGTTGATTTTAGAAATACAGTAGCATTTAGT
GACAATCAAACATTAATTTTATTTCTGATTATATTGACAAAAACACAGGACTGTAAGGCTGACATGACAG
GGTGAATTGATTTCATTACATTAGTTTTGATGGTAACACTTTTACAATAAGGTTCGTTAGTTAACTACAT
TAGTTAACATGAACTAATAATGAACTGCACGTATACATGTTAATTTCAACATTTACTAATACTTTATATC
TTGTTAACATTAGTTAATGCACTGTGAACTAACATGAACAAACAATGAACATCTGTATTTCTATTAACTA
ACGTTAACAAAGATTAACAGATACAGTAACAAATGTATTGCTCATGGTTATTTAATGTTAGTTAATACAT
GAACTAATCAACCTCATTGTAAAGTGTTACCGTTTTGACAATACAACATGTTTGGAAAAAAATTTCTCGC
TTGGTTTTCTTGTGTTTTGCATGAATTCAAACACAATGAGAGCACGGAATGATAATGATTATTCAAAGCT
GCAATAGGCGCCAAATTTCCCGTGGACCTAACGTTACCAATTACAAATGCATTTTAGCATTTTATTACGT
GAGCCTTATATTGTCAATCGCATGCATTAGTGAAAATAGGCCTACTACACATATAAAAGGCGCGCCATCA
ACGTCAAAACATGCACACCCAAAAAAAAAAAAAAAAAAAAAAAAAAACTATCAGTAAAACAAAATACTTA
ATGTACTTACCTCAATATGCTTCCTTAGGTTTGATGGCGAACTTTTGAAGGCCGATATTTCTTTATTAAG
CGGGAGACAGAGGACACATTTCATCTTGAATGAATCTTTATTTACACCACTTAAAGAAAAGAATTCGCGA
AGATACGGCCACGGGTGCTCTTGATCCTGTGGCTGATTTTGGACTGTGCTGCTCGCAGCTGCTGATGAAT
CACATACTTCCTCCATTTTCTTCCACTGATTGACTGTTATAATTTCCCTAATTTCCAGGTCAAGGTGCTG
TGCATTGTGGTAATAGATGTGACATGACGTCACTTCCAAAGGACCAATGAACATGTCTGACCAATTTCAT
ATAATGTGAAAACGATTTTCATAGGCAGAATAAATAACATTTAAATTAAACTGGGCATCAGCGCAATTCA
ATTGGTTTGGTAATAGCAAGGGAAAATAGAATGAAGTGATCTCCAAAAAATAAGTACTTTTTGACTGTAA
ATAAAATTGTAAGGAGTAAAAAGTACTTTTTTTTCTAAAAAAATGTAATTAAGTAAAAGTAAAAGTATTG
ATTTTTAATTGTACTCAAGTAAAGTAAAAATCCCCAAAAATAATACTTAAGTACAGTAATCAAGTAAAAT
TACTCAAGTACTTTACACCTCTGGTTCTTGACCCCCTACCTTCAGCAAGCCCAGCAGATCCACTAGTTCT
AGAGCGGCCGCCACCGCGGTGGAGCTCCAGCTTTTGTTCCCTTTAGTGAGGGTTAATTGCGCGCTTGGCG
TAATCATGGTCATAGCTGTTTCCTGTGTGAAATTGTTATCCGCTCACAATTCCACACAACATACGAGCCG
GAAGCATAAAGTGTAAAGCCTGGGGTGCCTAATGAGTGAGCTAACTCACATTAATTGCGTTGCGCTCACT
GCCCGCTTTCCAGTCGGGAAACCTGTCGTGCCAGCTGCATTAATGAATCGGCCAACGCGCGGGGAGAGGC
GGTTTGCGTATTGGGCGCTCTTCCGCTTCCTCGCTCACTGACTCGCTGCGCTCGGTCGTTCGGCTGCGGC
GAGCGGTATCAGCTCACTCAAAGGCGGTAATACGGTTATCCACAGAATCAGGGGATAACGCAGGAAAGAA
CATGTGAGCAAAAGGCCAGCAAAAGGCCAGGAACCGTAAAAAGGCCGCGTTGCTGGCGTTTTTCCATAGG
CTCCGCCCCCCTGACGAGCATCACAAAAATCGACGCTCAAGTCAGAGGTGGCGAAACCCGACAGGACTAT
AAAGATACCAGGCGTTTCCCCCTGGAAGCTCCCTCGTGCGCTCTCCTGTTCCGACCCTGCCGCTTACCGG
ATACCTGTCCGCCTTTCTCCCTTCGGGAAGCGTGGCGCTTTCTCATAGCTCACGCTGTAGGTATCTCAGT
TCGGTGTAGGTCGTTCGCTCCAAGCTGGGCTGTGTGCACGAACCCCCCGTTCAGCCCGACCGCTGCGCCT
TATCCGGTAACTATCGTCTTGAGTCCAACCCGGTAAGACACGACTTATCGCCACTGGCAGCAGCCACTGG
TAACAGGATTAGCAGAGCGAGGTATGTAGGCGGTGCTACAGAGTTCTTGAAGTGGTGGCCTAACTACGGC
TACACTAGAAGAACAGTATTTGGTATCTGCGCTCTGCTGAAGCCAGTTACCTTCGGAAAAAGAGTTGGTA
GCTCTTGATCCGGCAAACAAACCACCGCTGGTAGCGGTGGTTTTTTTGTTTGCAAGCAGCAGATTACGCG
CAGAAAAAAAGGATCTCAAGAAGATCCTTTGATCTTTTCTACGGGGTCTGACGCTCAGTGGAACGAAAAC
TCACGTTAAGGGATTTTGGTCATGAGATTATCAAAAAGGATCTTCACCTAGATCCTTTTAAATTAAAAAT
GAAGTTTTAAATCAATCTAAAGTATATATGAGTAAACTTGGTCTGACAGTTACCAATGCTTAATCAGTGA
GGCACCTATCTCAGCGATCTGTCTATTTCGTTCATCCATAGTTGCCTGACTCCCCGTCGTGTAGATAACT
ACGATACGGGAGGGCTTACCATCTGGCCCCAGTGCTGCAATGATACCGCGAGACCCACGCTCACCGGCTC
CAGATTTATCAGCAATAAACCAGCCAGCCGGAAGGGCCGAGCGCAGAAGTGGTCCTGCAACTTTATCCGC
CTCCATCCAGTCTATTAATTGTTGCCGGGAAGCTAGAGTAAGTAGTTCGCCAGTTAATAGTTTGCGCAAC
GTTGTTGCCATTGCTACAGGCATCGTGGTGTCACGCTCGTCGTTTGGTATGGCTTCATTCAGCTCCGGTT
CCCAACGATCAAGGCGAGTTACATGATCCCCCATGTTGTGCAAAAAAGCGGTTAGCTCCTTCGGTCCTCC
GATCGTTGTCAGAAGTAAGTTGGCCGCAGTGTTATCACTCATGGTTATGGCAGCACTGCATAATTCTCTT
ACTGTCATGCCATCCGTAAGATGCTTTTCTGTGACTGGTGAGTACTCAACCAAGTCATTCTGAGAATAGT
GTATGCGGCGACCGAGTTGCTCTTGCCCGGCGTCAATACGGGATAATACCGCGCCACATAGCAGAACTTT
AAAAGTGCTCATCATTGGAAAACGTTCTTCGGGGCGAAAACTCTCAAGGATCTTACCGCTGTTGAGATCC
AGTTCGATGTAACCCACTCGTGCACCCAACTGATCTTCAGCATCTTTTACTTTCACCAGCGTTTCTGGGT
GAGCAAAAACAGGAAGGCAAAATGCCGCAAAAAAGGGAATAAGGGCGACACGGAAATGTTGAATACTCAT
ACTCTTCCTTTTTCAATATTATTGAAGCATTTATCAGGGTTATTGTCTCATGAGCGGATACATATTTGAA
TGTATTTAGAAAAATAAACAAATAGGGGTTCCGCGCACATTTCCCCG
Features (pLannotate 1.2.2; 31 found; start..end, strand, type, name):
     41..469     -  rep_origin     f1 ori (sequence partly withheld): f1 bacteriophage origin of replication; arrow indicates direction of (+) strand synthesis
    474..629     -  CDS            lacZα (fragment): LacZα fragment of β-galactosidase; lacZ fragment
    637..655     +  promoter       T7 promoter: promoter for bacteriophage T7 RNA polymerase
   1331..1351    +  protein_bind   attB4: mutant version of attB; core recombination site for the Gateway® BP reaction BP Clonase™
   1353..1371    +  promoter       T7 promoter: promoter for bacteriophage T7 RNA polymerase
   1380..1421    -  misc_feature   MCS (fragment): pBluescript multiple cloning site
   1481..1498    +  protein_bind   5X UAS (fragment): five tandem copies of the "ScaI site" 17-mer CGGAGTACTGTCCTCCG, an upstream activating sequence (UAS) that efficiently binds yeast Gal4 (Webster et al., 1988; Pfeiffer et al., 2010) GAL4
   1509..1526    +  protein_bind   5X UAS (fragment): five tandem copies of the "ScaI site" 17-mer CGGAGTACTGTCCTCCG, an upstream activating sequence (UAS) that efficiently binds yeast Gal4 (Webster et al., 1988; Pfeiffer et al., 2010) GAL4
   1580..1597    +  protein_bind   5X UAS (fragment): five tandem copies of the "ScaI site" 17-mer CGGAGTACTGTCCTCCG, an upstream activating sequence (UAS) that efficiently binds yeast Gal4 (Webster et al., 1988; Pfeiffer et al., 2010) GAL4
   1608..1625    +  protein_bind   5X UAS (fragment): five tandem copies of the "ScaI site" 17-mer CGGAGTACTGTCCTCCG, an upstream activating sequence (UAS) that efficiently binds yeast Gal4 (Webster et al., 1988; Pfeiffer et al., 2010) GAL4
   1687..1704    +  promoter       minP (fragment): minimal TATA-box promoter with low basal activity
   1743..1803    -  misc_feature   MCS (fragment): pBluescript multiple cloning site
   1816..1834    -  promoter       T3 promoter: promoter for bacteriophage T3 RNA polymerase
   1835..1855    +  protein_bind   attB1: mutant version of attB; core recombination site for the Gateway® BP reaction BP Clonase™
   1858..1878    -  CDS            lacZα (fragment): LacZα fragment of β-galactosidase; lacZ fragment
   1886..1904    +  promoter       T7 promoter: promoter for bacteriophage T7 RNA polymerase
   1913..1939    -  misc_feature   MCS (fragment): pBluescript multiple cloning site
   1948..2640    +  CDS            Dendra2: monomeric photoswitchable green-to-red fluorescent protein from Dendronephthya mammalian codon-optimized
   2656..2681    -  misc_feature   MCS (fragment): pBluescript multiple cloning site
   2704..2722    -  promoter       T3 promoter: promoter for bacteriophage T3 RNA polymerase
   2751..2772    -  protein_bind   attB2 (fragment): mutant version of attB; recombination site for the Gateway® BP reaction BP Clonase™
   2780..2914    -  polyA_signal   SV40 poly(A) signal: SV40 polyadenylation signal
   5286..5326    -  misc_feature   MCS (fragment): pBluescript multiple cloning site
   5339..5357    -  promoter       T3 promoter: promoter for bacteriophage T3 RNA polymerase
   5402..5418    -  protein_bind   lac operator: The lac repressor binds to the lac operator to inhibit transcription in E. coli. This inhibition can be relieved by adding lactose or isopropyl-β-D-thiogalactopyranoside (IPTG). lac repressor encoded by lacI
   5426..5456    -  promoter       lac promoter: promoter for the E. coli lac operon
   5471..5492    -  protein_bind   CAP binding site: CAP binding activates transcription in the presence of cAMP. E. coli catabolite activator protein
   5505..5597    -  CDS            lacI (fragment): lac repressor; lacI; The lac repressor binds to the lac operator to inhibit transcription in E. coli. This inhibition can be relieved by adding lactose or isopropyl-β-D-thiogalactopyranoside (IPTG).
   5780..6368    -  rep_origin     ori: high-copy-number ColE1/pMB1/pBR322/pUC origin of replication
   6539..7399    -  CDS            AmpR: β-lactamase; bla; confers resistance to ampicillin, carbenicillin, and related antibiotics
   7400..7504    -  promoter       AmpR promoter: bla
