[The description below was written by a language model from this plasmid's Addgene catalogue record and pLannotate feature annotations shown in this document.]
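Description:
Tol2-UAS-Dendra2 is a zebrafish transgenesis plasmid built on a Tol2 transposon backbone and assembled by multisite Gateway cloning, as reflected by the attB4, attB1 and attB2 recombination scars that separate its modules. It is maintained in E. coli as a high-copy plasmid through a ColE1/pUC-type origin and selected with ampicillin via the β-lactamase gene. An f1 origin, lacZα and lac promoter remnants, and several T7/T3 promoter and pBluescript polylinker fragments are carry-overs from the entry and destination vectors rather than functional parts of the payload.

The expression cassette consists of a series of Gal4-binding UAS repeats followed by a minimal TATA-box promoter with low basal activity, placed between attB4 and attB1. This drives the Dendra2 coding sequence, located between attB1 and attB2, and the transcript is presumably terminated by the SV40 polyadenylation signal annotated just downstream. Dendra2 is a monomeric green-to-red photoconvertible fluorescent protein derived from the coral Dendronephthya; the catalogue lists zebrafish as the insert species, which reflects the intended host rather than the origin of the gene. Because the minimal promoter is essentially silent on its own, Dendra2 is expressed only in cells supplying Gal4, so the pattern is set by whichever Gal4 driver line or construct it is combined with.

The stated purpose is use in the Gal4/UAS expression system. The Tol2 arms that mediate transposase-dependent genomic integration are not annotated, and a stretch of more than 2 kb downstream of the poly(A) signal carries no annotation at all, so any additional elements there cannot be identified from the record.
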