Addgene plasmid #97145: Tol2-UAS-Dendra2
Purpose: For Gal4/UAS expression system
Depositing lab: Qing Deng. Depositing organization: Purdue University. Publication: MicroRNA-223 Suppresses the Canonical NF-kappaB Pathway in Basal Keratinocytes to Dampen Neutrophilic Inflammation. Zhou W, Pal AS, Hsu AY, Gurol T, Zhu X, Wirbisky-Hershberger SE, Freeman JL, Kasinski AL, Deng Q. Cell Rep. 2018 Feb 13;22(7):1810-1823. doi: 10.1016/j.celrep.2018.01.058. PubMed 29444433.
Backbone
  Vector backbone: Tol2 backbone
  Vector type: Zebrafish
Growth in bacteria
  Bacterial resistance: Ampicillin, 100 μg/mL
  Growth temperature: 37°C
  Growth strain: DH5alpha
  Copy number: High Copy
Gene/Insert
  Gene/Insert name: Dendra2
  Species: D. rerio (zebrafish)
  Insert size (bp): 750
  Cloning method: Gateway Cloning
Terms and licenses: Academic/Nonprofit Terms; Industry Terms: Not Available to Industry
How to cite: Tol2-UAS-Dendra2 was a gift from Qing Deng (Addgene plasmid # 97145 ; http://n2t.net/addgene:97145 ; RRID:Addgene_97145)
